>Addgene plasmid #193234 | Lenti-sgRos1#2/Cre | addgene full sequence | sequence record 379546 | Addgene NGS Result
GACATTGATTATTGACTAGTTATTAATAGTAATCAATTACGGGGTCATTAGTTCATAGCCCATATATGGA
GTTCCGCGTTACATAACTTACGGTAAATGGCCCGCCTGGCTGACCGCCCAACGACCCCCGCCCATTGACG
TCAATAATGACGTATGTTCCCATAGTAACGCCAATAGGGACTTTCCATTGACGTCAATGGGTGGAGTATT
TACGGTAAACTGCCCACTTGGCAGTACATCAAGTGTATCATATGCCAAGTACGCCCCCTATTGACGTCAA
TGACGGTAAATGGCCCGCCTGGCATTATGCCCAGTACATGACCTTATGGGACTTTCCTACTTGGCAGTAC
ATCTACGTATTAGTCATCGCTATTACCATGGTGATGCGGTTTTGGCAGTACATCAATGGGCGTGGATAGC
GGTTTGACTCACGGGGATTTCCAAGTCTCCACCCCATTGACGTCAATGGGAGTTTGTTTTGGCACCAAAA
TCAACGGGACTTTCCAAAATGTCGTAACAACTCCGCCCCATTGACGCAAATGGGCGGTAGGCGTGTACGG
TGGGAGGTCTATATAAGCAGCGCGTTTTGCCTGTACTGGGTCTCTCTGGTTAGACCAGATCTGAGCCTGG
GAGCTCTCTGGCTAACTAGGGAACCCACTGCTTAAGCCTCAATAAAGCTTGCCTTGAGTGCTTCAAGTAG
TGTGTGCCCGTCTGTTGTGTGACTCTGGTAACTAGAGATCCCTCAGACCCTTTTAGTCAGTGTGGAAAAT
CTCTAGCAGTGGCGCCCGAACAGGGACTTGAAAGCGAAAGGGAAACCAGAGGAGCTCTCTCGACGCAGGA
CTCGGCTTGCTGAAGCGCGCACGGCAAGAGGCGAGGGGCGGCGACTGGTGAGTACGCCAAAAATTTTGAC
TAGCGGAGGCTAGAAGGAGAGAGATGGGTGCGAGAGCGTCAGTATTAAGCGGGGGAGAATTAGATCGCGA
TGGGAAAAAATTCGGTTAAGGCCAGGGGGAAAGAAAAAATATAAATTAAAACATATAGTATGGGCAAGCA
GGGAGCTAGAACGATTCGCAGTTAATCCTGGCCTGTTAGAAACATCAGAAGGCTGTAGACAAATACTGGG
ACAGCTACAACCATCCCTTCAGACAGGATCAGAAGAACTTAGATCATTATATAATACAGTAGCAACCCTC
TATTGTGTGCATCAAAGGATAGAGATAAAAGACACCAAGGAAGCTTTAGACAAGATAGAGGAAGAGCAAA
ACAAAAGTAAGACCACCGCACAGCAAGCGGCCGGCCGCTGATCTTCAGACCTGGAGGAGGAGATATGAGG
GACAATTGGAGAAGTGAATTATATAAATATAAAGTAGTAAAAATTGAACCATTAGGAGTAGCACCCACCA
AGGCAAAGAGAAGAGTGGTGCAGAGAGAAAAAAGAGCAGTGGGAATAGGAGCTTTGTTCCTTGGGTTCTT
GGGAGCAGCAGGAAGCACTATGGGCGCAGCGTCAATGACGCTGACGGTACAGGCCAGACAATTATTGTCT
GGTATAGTGCAGCAGCAGAACAATTTGCTGAGGGCTATTGAGGCGCAACAGCATCTGTTGCAACTCACAG
TCTGGGGCATCAAGCAGCTCCAGGCAAGAATCCTGGCTGTGGAAAGATACCTAAAGGATCAACAGCTCCT
GGGGATTTGGGGTTGCTCTGGAAAACTCATTTGCACCACTGCTGTGCCTTGGAATGCTAGTTGGAGTAAT
AAATCTCTGGAACAGATTTGGAATCACACGACCTGGATGGAGTGGGACAGAGAAATTAACAATTACACAA
GCTTAATACACTCCTTAATTGAAGAATCGCAAAACCAGCAAGAAAAGAATGAACAAGAATTATTGGAATT
AGATAAATGGGCAAGTTTGTGGAATTGGTTTAACATAACAAATTGGCTGTGGTATATAAAATTATTCATA
ATGATAGTAGGAGGCTTGGTAGGTTTAAGAATAGTTTTTGCTGTACTTTCTATAGTGAATAGAGTTAGGC
AGGGATATTCACCATTATCGTTTCAGACCCACCTCCCAACCCCGAGGGGACCCGACAGGCCCGAAGGAAT
AGAAGAAGAAGGTGGAGAGAGAGACAGAGACAGATCCATTCGATTAGTGAACGGATCGGCACTGCGTGCG
CCAATTCTGCAGACAAATGGCAGTATTCATCCACAATTTTAAAAGAAAAGGGGGGATTGGGGGGTACAGT
GCAGGGGAAAGAATAGTAGACATAATAGCAACAGACATACAAACTAAAGAATTACAAAAACAAATTACAA
AAATTCAAAATTTTCGGGTTTATTACAGGGACAGCAGAGATCCAGTTTGGTTAGTACCGGGCCCGCTCTA
GCCCTGCAGGAACTGTTTAAACTGTGAGGGCCTATTTCCCATGATTCCTTCATATTTGCATATACGATAC
AAGGCTGTTAGAGAGATAATTGGAATTAATTTGACTGTAAACACAAAGATATTAGTACAAAATACGTGAC
GTAGAAAGTAATAATTTCTTGGGTAGTTTGCAGTTTTAAAATTATGTTTTAAAATGGACTATCATATGCT
TACCGTAACTTGAAAGTATTTCGATTTCTTGGCTTTATATATCTTGTGGAAAGGACCAAACACCGTCATG
GTGTGACATTACGCGTTTAAGAGCTATGCTGGAAACAGCATAGCAAGTTTAAATAAGGCTAGTCCGTTAT
CAACTTGAAAAAGTGGCACCGAGTCGGTGCTTTTTTGTTTGGCGCGCCTATGGCTTAATTAACATGGCGG
CCGCATTCTACCGGGTAGGGGAGGCGCTTTTCCCAAGGCAGTCTGGAGCATGCGCTTTAGCAGCCCCGCT
GGGCACTTGGCGCTACACAAGTGGCCTCTGGCCTCGCACACATTCCACATCCACCGGTAGGCGCCAACCG
GCTCCGTTCTTTGGTGGCCCCTTCGCGCCACCTTCTACTCCTCCCCTAGTCAGGAAGTTCCCCCCCGCCC
CGCAGCTCGCGTCGTGCAGGACGTGACAAATGGAAGTAGCACGTCTCACTAGTCTCGTGCAGATGGACAG
CACCGCTGAGCAATGGAAGCGGGTAGGCCTTTGGGGCAGCGGCCAATAGCAGCTTTGCTCCTTCGCTTTC
TGGGCTCAGAGGCTGGGAAGGGGTGGGTCCGGGGGCGGGCTCAGGGGCGGGCTCAGGGGCGGGGCGGGCG
CCCGAAGGTCCTCCGGAGGCCCGGCATTCTGCACGCTTCAAAAGCGCACGTCTGCCGCGCTGTTCTCCTC
TTCCTCATCTCCGGGACCCGGGATGCCCAAGAAGAAGAGGAAGGTGTCCAATTTACTGACCGTACACCAA
AATTTGCCTGCATTACCGGTCGATGCAACGAGTGATGAGGTTCGCAAGAACCTGATGGACATGTTCAGGG
ATCGCCAGGCGTTTTCTGAGCATACCTGGAAAATGCTTCTGTCCGTTTGCCGGTCGTGGGCGGCATGGTG
CAAGTTGAATAACCGGAAATGGTTTCCCGCAGAACCTGAAGATGTTCGCGATTATCTTCTATATCTTCAG
GCGCGCGGTCTGGCAGTAAAAACTATCCAGCAACATTTGGGCCAGCTAAACATGCTTCATCGTCGGTCCG
GGCTGCCACGACCAAGTGACAGCAATGCTGTTTCACTGGTTATGCGGCGGATCCGAAAAGAAAACGTTGA
TGCCGGTGAACGTGCAAAACAGGCTCTAGCGTTCGAACGCACTGATTTCGACCAGGTTCGTTCACTCATG
GAAAATAGCGATCGCTGCCAGGATATACGTAATCTGGCATTTCTGGGGATTGCTTATAACACCCTGTTAC
GTATAGCCGAAATTGCCAGGATCAGGGTTAAAGATATCTCACGTACTGACGGTGGGAGAATGTTAATCCA
TATTGGCAGAACGAAAACGCTGGTTAGCACCGCAGGTGTAGAGAAGGCACTTAGCCTGGGGGTAACTAAA
CTGGTCGAGCGATGGATTTCCGTCTCTGGTGTAGCTGATGATCCGAATAACTACCTGTTTTGCCGGGTCA
GAAAAAATGGTGTTGCCGCGCCATCTGCCACCAGCCAGCTATCAACTCGCGCCCTGGAAGGGATTTTTGA
AGCAACTCATCGATTGATTTACGGCGCTAAGGATGACTCTGGTCAGAGATACCTGGCCTGGTCTGGACAC
AGTGCCCGTGTCGGAGCCGCGCGAGATATGGCCCGCGCTGGAGTTTCAATACCGGAGATCATGCAAGCTG
GTGGCTGGACCAATGTAAATATTGTCATGAACTATATCCGTAACCTGGATAGTGAAACAGGGGCAATGGT
GCGCCTGCTGGAAGATGGCGATTAGCCATGTTTAAGGGTTCCGGTTCCACTAGGTACAATTCGATATCAA
GCTTATCGATAATCAACCTCTGGATTACAAAATTTGTGAAAGATTGACTGGTATTCTTAACTATGTTGCT
CCTTTTACGCTATGTGGATACGCTGCTTTAATGCCTTTGTATCATGCTATTGCTTCCCGTATGGCTTTCA
TTTTCTCCTCCTTGTATAAATCCTGGTTGCTGTCTCTTTATGAGGAGTTGTGGCCCGTTGTCAGGCAACG
TGGCGTGGTGTGCACTGTGTTTGCTGACGCAACCCCCACTGGTTGGGGCATTGCCACCACCTGTCAGCTC
CTTTCCGGGACTTTCGCTTTCCCCCTCCCTATTGCCACGGCGGAACTCATCGCCGCCTGCCTTGCCCGCT
GCTGGACAGGGGCTCGGCTGTTGGGCACTGACAATTCCGTGGTGTTGTCGGGGAAATCATCGTCCTTTCC
TTGGCTGCTCGCCTGTGTTGCCACCTGGATTCTGCGCGGGACGTCCTTCTGCTACGTCCCTTCGGCCCTC
AATCCAGCGGACCTTCCTTCCCGCGGCCTGCTGCCGGCTCTGCGGCCTCTTCCGCGTCTTCGCCTTCGCC
CTCAGACGAGTCGGATCTCCCTTTGGGCCGCCTCCCCGCATCGATACCGTCGACCTCGATCGAGACCTAG
AAAAACATGGAGCAATCACAAGTAGCAATACAGCAGCTACCAATGCTGATTGTGCCTGGCTAGAAGCACA
AGAGGAGGAGGAGGTGGGTTTTCCAGTCACACCTCAGGTACCTTTAAGACCAATGACTTACAAGGCAGCT
GTAGATCTTAGCCACTTTTTAAAAGAAAAGGGGGGACTGGAAGGGCTAATTCACTCCCAACGAAGACAAG
ATATCCTTGATCTGTGGATCTACCACACACAAGGCTACTTCCCTGATTGGCAGAACTACACACCAGGGCC
AGGGATCAGATATCCACTGACCTTTGGATGGTGCTACAAGCTAGTACCAGTTGAGCAAGAGAAGGTAGAA
GAAGCCAATGAAGGAGAGAACACCCGCTTGTTACACCCTGTGAGCCTGCATGGGATGGATGACCCGGAGA
GAGAAGTATTAGAGTGGAGGTTTGACAGCCGCCTAGCATTTCATCACATGGCCCGAGAGCTGCATCCGGA
CTGTACTGGGTCTCTCTGGTTAGACCAGATCTGAGCCTGGGAGCTCTCTGGCTAACTAGGGAACCCACTG
CTTAAGCCTCAATAAAGCTTGCCTTGAGTGCTTCAAGTAGTGTGTGCCCGTCTGTTGTGTGACTCTGGTA
ACTAGAGATCCCTCAGACCCTTTTAGTCAGTGTGGAAAATCTCTAGCAGCATGTGAGCAAAAGGCCAGCA
AAAGGCCAGGAACCGTAAAAAGGCCGCGTTGCTGGCGTTTTTCCATAGGCTCCGCCCCCCTGACGAGCAT
CACAAAAATCGACGCTCAAGTCAGAGGTGGCGAAACCCGACAGGACTATAAAGATACCAGGCGTTTCCCC
CTGGAAGCTCCCTCGTGCGCTCTCCTGTTCCGACCCTGCCGCTTACCGGATACCTGTCCGCCTTTCTCCC
TTCGGGAAGCGTGGCGCTTTCTCATAGCTCACGCTGTAGGTATCTCAGTTCGGTGTAGGTCGTTCGCTCC
AAGCTGGGCTGTGTGCACGAACCCCCCGTTCAGCCCGACCGCTGCGCCTTATCCGGTAACTATCGTCTTG
AGTCCAACCCGGTAAGACACGACTTATCGCCACTGGCAGCAGCCACTGGTAACAGGATTAGCAGAGCGAG
GTATGTAGGCGGTGCTACAGAGTTCTTGAAGTGGTGGCCTAACTACGGCTACACTAGAAGAACAGTATTT
GGTATCTGCGCTCTGCTGAAGCCAGTTACCTTCGGAAAAAGAGTTGGTAGCTCTTGATCCGGCAAACAAA
CCACCGCTGGTAGCGGTGGTTTTTTTGTTTGCAAGCAGCAGATTACGCGCAGAAAAAAAGGATCTCAAGA
AGATCCTTTGATCTTTTCTACGGGGTCTGACGCTCAGTGGAACGAAAACTCACGTTAAGGGATTTTGGTC
ATGAGATTATCAAAAAGGATCTTCACCTAGATCCTTTTAAATTAAAAATGAAGTTTTAAATCAATCTAAA
GTATATATGAGTAAACTTGGTCTGACAGTTACCAATGCTTAATCAGTGAGGCACCTATCTCAGCGATCTG
TCTATTTCGTTCATCCATAGTTGCCTGACTCCCCGTCGTGTAGATAACTACGATACGGGAGGGCTTACCA
TCTGGCCCCAGTGCTGCAATGATACCGCGAGACCCACGCTCACCGGCTCCAGATTTATCAGCAATAAACC
AGCCAGCCGGAAGGGCCGAGCGCAGAAGTGGTCCTGCAACTTTATCCGCCTCCATCCAGTCTATTAATTG
TTGCCGGGAAGCTAGAGTAAGTAGTTCGCCAGTTAATAGTTTGCGCAACGTTGTTGCCATTGCTACAGGC
ATCGTGGTGTCACGCTCGTCGTTTGGTATGGCTTCATTCAGCTCCGGTTCCCAACGATCAAGGCGAGTTA
CATGATCCCCCATGTTGTGCAAAAAAGCGGTTAGCTCCTTCGGTCCTCCGATCGTTGTCAGAAGTAAGTT
GGCCGCAGTGTTATCACTCATGGTTATGGCAGCACTGCATAATTCTCTTACTGTCATGCCATCCGTAAGA
TGCTTTTCTGTGACTGGTGAGTACTCAACCAAGTCATTCTGAGAATAGTGTATGCGGCGACCGAGTTGCT
CTTGCCCGGCGTCAATACGGGATAATACCGCGCCACATAGCAGAACTTTAAAAGTGCTCATCATTGGAAA
ACGTTCTTCGGGGCGAAAACTCTCAAGGATCTTACCGCTGTTGAGATCCAGTTCGATGTAACCCACTCGT
GCACCCAACTGATCTTCAGCATCTTTTACTTTCACCAGCGTTTCTGGGTGAGCAAAAACAGGAAGGCAAA
ATGCCGCAAAAAAGGGAATAAGGGCGACACGGAAATGTTGAATACTCATACTCTTCCTTTTTCAATATTA
TTGAAGCATTTATCAGGGTTATTGTCTCATGAGCGGATACATATTTGAATGTATTTAGAAAAATAAACAA
ATAGGGGTTCCGCGCACATTTCCCCGAAAAGTGCCACCTGACGTCGACGGATCGGGAGATCTCCCGATCC
CCTATGGTGCACTCTCAGTACAATCTGCTCTGATGCCGCATAGTTAAGCCAGTATCTGCTCCCTGCTTGT
GTGTTGGAGGTCGCTGAGTAGTGCGCGAGCAAAATTTAAGCTACAACAAGGCAAGGCTTGACCGACAATT
GCATGAAGAATCTGCTTAGGGTTAGGCGTTTTGCGCTGCTTCGCGATGTACGGGCCAGATATACGCGTT
Features (pLannotate 1.2.2; 21 found; start..end, strand, type, name):
      1..380     +  enhancer       CMV enhancer: human cytomegalovirus immediate early enhancer
    381..580     +  promoter       CMV promoter: human cytomegalovirus (CMV) immediate early promoter
    598..778     +  LTR            5' LTR (truncated): truncated 5' long terminal repeat (LTR) from HIV-1
    825..950     +  misc_feature   HIV-1 Ψ: packaging signal of human immunodeficiency virus type 1
    934..1272    +  CDS            HIV-1 gag (fragment): gag protein from human immunodeficiency virus 1; gag
   1447..1680    +  misc_feature   RRE: The Rev response element (RRE) of HIV-1 allows for Rev-dependent mRNA export from the nucleus to the cytoplasm.
   2057..2157    +  CDS            Rev (fragment): human immunodeficiency virus 1 (HIV-1) Rev protein; rev; enhances nuclear export of unspliced and incompletely spliced viral mRNAs
   2207..2324    +  misc_feature   cPPT/CTS: central polypurine tract and central termination sequence of HIV-1
   2406..2646    +  promoter       U6 promoter: RNA polymerase III promoter for human U6 snRNA
   2693..2760    +  misc_RNA       tracrRNA (fragment): trans-activating CRISPR RNA for the Streptococcus pyogenes CRISPR/Cas9 system
   2813..3305    +  promoter       PGK promoter: mouse phosphoglycerate kinase 1 promoter
   3335..4365    +  CDS            Cre (fragment): site-specific recombinase Cre is a site-specific recombinase from bacteriophage P1. Recombination occurs at loxP sequences.
   4398..4421    +  misc_feature   MCS (fragment): pBluescript multiple cloning site
   4421..5009    +  misc_feature   WPRE: woodchuck hepatitis virus posttranscriptional regulatory element
   5010..5029    +  misc_feature   MCS (fragment): pBluescript multiple cloning site
   5031..5531    +  CDS            nef (fragment): NEF_HV1LA - Experimental evidence at protein level: Swiss-Prot protein existence level 1. Extracellular Nef protein targets CD4(+) T-lymphocytes for apoptosis by interacting with CXCR4 surface receptors. From Human immunodeficiency virus type 1 group M subtype B (isolate Lai) (HIV-1).
   5538..5718    +  LTR            5' LTR (truncated): truncated 5' long terminal repeat (LTR) from HIV-1
   5780..6368    -  rep_origin     ori: high-copy-number ColE1/pMB1/pBR322/pUC origin of replication
   6539..7399    -  CDS            AmpR: β-lactamase; bla; confers resistance to ampicillin, carbenicillin, and related antibiotics
   7400..7504    -  promoter       AmpR promoter: bla
   7563..7615    -  misc_feature   bom (fragment): basis of mobility region from pBR322
