[The description below was written by a language model from this plasmid's Addgene catalogue record and pLannotate feature annotations shown in this document.]
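Description:
Lenti-sgRos1#2/Cre is an HIV-1-derived lentiviral transfer plasmid built on the pLL3.3 backbone that delivers two things at once: a CRISPR single guide RNA against the mouse Ros1 gene and Cre recombinase. In bacteria it is maintained through a high-copy ColE1/pUC-type origin and selected with ampicillin via the β-lactamase gene. A fragment of the pBR322 bom region is also annotated. The roughly 7.8 kb sequence carries a CMV enhancer/promoter fused to a truncated 5' LTR, which drives transcription of the viral genome in packaging cells. This is followed by the Ψ packaging signal with a partial gag sequence, the Rev response element for Rev-dependent nuclear export, and the cPPT/CTS. A WPRE sits downstream of the payload to enhance transcript expression. The cassette ends with a nef-derived fragment and a second truncated LTR annotation at the 3' end.

The payload consists of two independent expression units in the same orientation. A human U6 RNA polymerase III promoter drives the 20-nt Ros1-targeting spacer joined to a Streptococcus pyogenes Cas9 guide scaffold (annotated as a tracrRNA fragment). Immediately downstream, the mouse PGK promoter drives Cre. No Cas9 coding sequence is annotated, so the nuclease must be supplied by the recipient cells or animal. This design fits use in mice carrying Cre-dependent alleles, where transduction would trigger loxP recombination and Ros1 disruption in the same cell, although the record does not name the recipient strains. The associated study describes a multiplexed in vivo approach to identify driver genes in small cell lung cancer. The "#2" in the name suggests this is one of several Ros1 guides.
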