Addgene plasmid #193234: Lenti-sgRos1#2/Cre
Purpose: Lentiviral vector expressing Cre recombinase (driven by mPGK promoter) and an sgRNA against the mouse Ros1 gene
Depositing lab: Julien Sage. Depositing organization: Stanford University. Publication: A multiplexed in vivo approach to identify driver genes in small cell lung cancer. Lee MC, Cai H, Murray CW, Li C, Shue YT, Andrejka L, He AL, Holzem AME, Drainas AP, Ko JH, Coles GL, Kong C, Zhu S, Zhu C, Wang J, van de Rijn M, Petrov DA, Winslow MM, Sage J. Cell Rep. 2023 Jan 13;42(1):111990. doi: 10.1016/j.celrep.2023.111990. PubMed 36640300.
Backbone
  Vector backbone: pLL3.3
  Vector type: Mammalian Expression, Lentiviral, CRISPR
Growth in bacteria
  Bacterial resistance: Ampicillin, 100 μg/mL
  Growth temperature: 37°C
  Growth strain: NEB Stable
  Copy number: High Copy
Gene/Insert
  Gene/Insert name: sgRos1#2
  gRNA/shRNA sequence: GTCATGGTGTGACATTACGC
  Species: M. musculus (mouse)
  Insert size (bp): 20
  Entrez Gene: Ros1 (a.k.a. Ros-1, c-ros)
  Promoter: U6
  Cloning method: Restriction Enzyme; 5′ cloning site Unknown (unknown if destroyed); 3′ cloning site Unknown (unknown if destroyed)
Terms and licenses: Academic/Nonprofit Terms; Industry Terms: Not Available to Industry
Depositor comments: Please visit https://www.biorxiv.org/content/10.1101/2022.03.28.485708v1 for bioRxiv preprint.
How to cite: Lenti-sgRos1#2/Cre was a gift from Julien Sage (Addgene plasmid # 193234 ; http://n2t.net/addgene:193234 ; RRID:Addgene_193234)
